Addgene plasmid #230371: AiP13552 - pAAV-AiE0017m_3xC2-minBG-SYFP2-WPRE3-BGHpA (Alias: CN3552)
Purpose: AiE0017m_3xC2 is an enhancer sequence, designed to drive AAV-mediated transgene expression in specific populations of brain cells
Depositing lab: Allen Institute for Brain Science & Jonathan Ting. Depositing organization: Allen Institute. Publication: A suite of enhancer AAVs and transgenic mouse lines for genetic access to cortical cell types. Ben-Simon Y, Hooper M, Narayan S, Daigle TL, Dwivedi D, Way SW, Oster A, Stafford DA, Mich JK, Taormina MJ, Martinez RA, Opitz-Araya X, Roth JR, Alexander JR, Allen S, Amster A, Arbuckle J, Ayala A, Baker PM, Bakken TE, Barcelli T, Barta S, Bendrick J, Bertagnolli D, Bielstein C, Bishwakarma P, Bowlus J, Boyer G, Brouner K, Casian B, Casper T, Chakka AB, Chakrabarty R, Chance RK, Chavan S, Clark M, Colbert K, Collman F, Daniel S, Departee M, DiValentin P, Donadio N, Dotson N, Egdorf T, Fliss T, Gabitto M, Garcia J, Gary A, Gasperini M, Gloe J, Goldy J, Gore BB, Graybuck L, Greisman N, Haeseleer F, Halterman C, Haradon Z, Hastings SD, Helback O, Ho W, Hockemeyer D, Huang C, Huff S, Hunker A, Johansen N, Jones D, Juneau Z, Kalmbach B, Kannan M, Khem S, Kussick E, Kutsal R, Larsen R, Lee C, Lee AY, Leibly M, Lenz GH, Li S, Liang E, Lusk N, Madigan Z, Malloy J, Malone J, McCue R, Melchor J, Mollenkopf T, Moosman S, Morin E, Newman D, Ng L, Ngo K, Omstead V, Otto S, Oyama A, Pena N, Pham T, Phillips E, Pom CA, Potekhina L, Ransford S, Ray PL, Rette D, Reynoldson C, Rimorin C, Rocha D, Ruiz A, Sanchez REA, Sawyer L, Sedeno-Cortes A, Sevigny JP, Shapovalova N, Shepard N, Shulga L, Sigler AR, Siverts L, Soliman S, Somasundaram S, Staats B, Stewart K, Szelenyi E, Tieu M, Trader C, Tran A, van Velthoven CTJ, Walker M, Wang Y, Weed N, Wirthlin M, Wood T, Wynalda B, Yao Z, Zhou T, Ariza J, Dee N, Reding M, Ronellenfitch K, Mufti S, Sunkin SM, Smith KA, Esposito L, Waters J, Thyagarajan B, Yao S, Lein ES, Zeng H, Levi BP, Ngai J, Ting JT, Tasic B. Cell. 2025 May 16:S0092-8674(25)00513-6. doi: 10.1016/j.cell.2025.05.002. PubMed 40403729.
Backbone
  Vector backbone: pAAV2
  Vector type: AAV
Growth in bacteria
  Bacterial resistance: Ampicillin, 100 μg/mL
  Growth temperature: 37°C
  Growth strain: NEB Stable
  Copy number: High Copy
Gene/Insert
  Gene/Insert name: SYFP2
  Species: Synthetic
  Promoter: minBG
  Cloning method: Gibson Cloning
Terms and licenses: Academic/Nonprofit Terms; Industry Terms: Not Available to Industry
How to cite: AiP13552 - pAAV-AiE0017m_3xC2-minBG-SYFP2-WPRE3-BGHpA (Alias: CN3552) was a gift from Allen Institute for Brain Science & Jonathan Ting (Addgene plasmid # 230371 ; http://n2t.net/addgene:230371 ; RRID:Addgene_230371)
