[The description below was written by a language model from this plasmid's Addgene catalogue record and pLannotate feature annotations shown in this document.]
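Description:
AiP13552 - pAAV-AiE0017m_3xC2-minBG-SYFP2-WPRE3-BGHpA (alias CN3552) is a 4,763 nt AAV transfer plasmid built on a pAAV2 backbone and intended for packaging a reporter genome into recombinant adeno-associated virus for delivery to brain cells. In bacteria it is maintained as a high-copy plasmid through a ColE1/pUC-type origin and selected with ampicillin via the bla gene under its own promoter. An f1 phage origin is also present, and small bom and rop fragments are remnants of the pBR322-derived backbone. The recombination-prone AAV2 inverted terminal repeats explain the use of a stable cloning strain. The annotation finds one full ITR downstream of the cassette and only short ITR fragments upstream, which may reflect the difficulty of sequencing or annotating these hairpin repeats.

Between the ITRs lies a compact enhancer-reporter cassette. According to the name and catalogue fields, the AiE0017m_3xC2 enhancer is placed ahead of the minBG minimal promoter. Neither element is picked up by the automated feature table, but they presumably occupy the unannotated stretch upstream of the coding sequence. A minimal promoter has little activity by itself, so expression depends on the enhancer, which is designed to restrict transgene expression to specific populations of brain cells; the record does not say which populations. The cassette drives SYFP2, a rapidly maturing monomeric yellow fluorescent protein derived from Aequorea victoria. This is followed by WPRE3, a shortened woodchuck posttranscriptional regulatory element (annotated as two WPRE fragments) that boosts transcript stability and expression, and a bovine growth hormone polyadenylation signal. The construct belongs to a suite of enhancer AAVs for genetic access to cortical cell types, with fluorescence reporting where the enhancer is active.
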