Features (pLannotate 1.2.2; 14 found; start..end, strand, type, name):
     12..39      +  repeat_region  AAV2 ITR (fragment): inverted terminal repeat of adeno-associated virus serotype 2 inverted
     68..95      +  repeat_region  AAV2 ITR (fragment): inverted terminal repeat of adeno-associated virus serotype 2 inverted
    781..1497    +  CDS            SYFP2: SYFP2 is a basic (constitutively fluorescent) yellow fluorescent protein published in 2006, derived from Aequorea victoria. It is reported to be a very rapidly-maturing monomer with moderate acid sensitivity.
   1537..1694    +  misc_feature   WPRE (fragment): woodchuck hepatitis virus posttranscriptional regulatory element
   1700..1780    +  misc_feature   WPRE (fragment): woodchuck hepatitis virus posttranscriptional regulatory element
   1797..1908    +  polyA_signal   bGH poly(A) signal: bovine growth hormone polyadenylation signal
   2026..2166    +  repeat_region  AAV2 ITR: inverted terminal repeat of adeno-associated virus serotype 2 inverted
   2171..2222    -  misc_feature   bom (fragment): basis of mobility region from pBR322
   2241..2696    +  rep_origin     f1 ori (sequence partly withheld): f1 bacteriophage origin of replication; arrow indicates direction of (+) strand synthesis
   2697..2746    -  misc_feature   bom (fragment): basis of mobility region from pBR322
   2848..2883    -  CDS            rop (fragment): Rop protein, which maintains plasmids at low copy number; rop
   2978..3082    +  promoter       AmpR promoter: bla
   3083..3943    +  CDS            AmpR: β-lactamase; bla; confers resistance to ampicillin, carbenicillin, and related antibiotics
   4114..4702    +  rep_origin     ori: high-copy-number ColE1/pMB1/pBR322/pUC origin of replication
>Addgene plasmid #230371 | AiP13552 - pAAV-AiE0017m_3xC2-minBG-SYFP2-WPRE3-BGHpA (Alias: CN3552) | addgene full sequence | sequence record 461915 | Addgene NGS Result
CCTGCAGGCAGCTGCGCGCTCGCTCGCTCACTGAGGCCGCCCGGGCGTCGGGCGACCTTTGGTCGCCCGG
CCTCAGTGAGCGAGCGAGCGCGCAGAGAGGGAGTGGCCAACTCCATCACTAGGGGTTCCTGCGGCCGCAC
GCGTAAATATGCAAATGGTATAATTACTGTTATTTGTTTTGCTGATATAAGTGTTTGAAATGCAAATGTC
AACTCTGGGCGCTGTTGGTTTTTCCCACCCCTCTCTCCCGGACATTTGCAAGTCGATCAGTGAGCCCTCA
TCCTGGGAACACTAGGGGTGCCTCCTTCTGACAGACTTGGAGCAAATATGCAAATGGTATAATTACTGTT
ATTTGTTTTGCTGATATAAGTGTTTGAAATGCAAATGTCAACTCTGGGCGCTGTTGGTTTTTCCCACCCC
TCTCTCCCGGACATTTGCAAGTCGATCAGTGAGCCCTCATCCTGGGAACACTAGGGGTGCCTCCTTCTGA
CAGACTTGGAGCAAATATGCAAATGGTATAATTACTGTTATTTGTTTTGCTGATATAAGTGTTTGAAATG
CAAATGTCAACTCTGGGCGCTGTTGGTTTTTCCCACCCCTCTCTCCCGGACATTTGCAAGTCGATCAGTG
AGCCCTCATCCTGGGAACACTAGGGGTGCCTCCTTCTGACAGACTTGGAGCGAGCTCGGGCTGGGCATAA
AAGTCAGGGCAGAGCCATCTATTGCTTACATTTGCTTCTGGGATCCAGATCTTTCGAAGCTAGCGCTACC
GGTCGCCACCATGGTGAGCAAGGGCGAGGAGCTGTTCACCGGGGTGGTGCCCATCCTGGTCGAGCTGGAC
GGCGACGTAAACGGCCACAAGTTCAGCGTGTCCGGCGAGGGCGAGGGCGATGCCACCTACGGCAAGCTGA
CCCTGAAGCTGATCTGCACCACCGGCAAGCTGCCCGTGCCCTGGCCCACCCTCGTGACCACCCTGGGCTA
CGGCGTGCAGTGCTTCGCCCGCTACCCCGACCACATGAAGCAGCACGACTTCTTCAAGTCCGCCATGCCC
GAAGGCTACGTCCAGGAGCGCACCATCTTCTTCAAGGACGACGGCAACTACAAGACCCGCGCCGAGGTGA
AGTTCGAGGGCGACACCCTGGTGAACCGCATCGAGCTGAAGGGCATCGACTTCAAGGAGGACGGCAACAT
CCTGGGGCACAAGCTGGAGTACAACTACAACAGCCACAACGTCTATATCACCGCCGACAAGCAGAAGAAC
GGCATCAAGGCCAACTTCAAGATCCGCCACAACATCGAGGACGGCGGCGTGCAGCTCGCCGACCACTACC
AGCAGAACACCCCCATCGGCGACGGCCCCGTGCTGCTGCCCGACAACCACTACCTGAGCTACCAGTCCAA
GCTGAGCAAAGACCCCAACGAGAAGCGCGATCACATGGTCCTGCTGGAGTTCGTGACCGCCGCCGGGATC
ACTCTCGGCATGGACGAGCTGTACAAGTAAGTCGACGGCGCGCCGCGGCCGCGAATTCGATATCATAATC
AACCTCTGGATTACAAAATTTGTGAAAGATTGACTGGTATTCTTAACTATGTTGCTCCTTTTACGCTATG
TGGATACGCTGCTTTAATGCCTTTGTATCATGCTATTGCTTCCCGTATGGCTTTCATTTTCTCCTCCTTG
TATAAATCCTGGTTAGTTCTTGCCACGGCGGAACTCATCGCCGCCTGCCTTGCCCGCTGCTGGACAGGGG
CTCGGCTGTTGGGCACTGACAATTCCGTGGCTCGAGAGATCTTCGACTGTGCCTTCTAGTTGCCAGCCAT
CTGTTGTTTGCCCCTCCCCCGTGCCTTCCTTGACCCTGGAAGGTGCCACTCCCACTGTCCTTTCCTAATA
AAATGAGGAAATTGCATCGCATTGTCTGAGTAGGTGTCATTCTATTCTGGGGGGTGGGGTGGGGCAGGAC
AGCAAGGGGGAGGATTGGGAAGACAATAGCAGGCATGAGATCTCACGTGCGGACCGAGCGGCCGCAGGAA
CCCCTAGTGATGGAGTTGGCCACTCCCTCTCTGCGCGCTCGCTCGCTCACTGAGGCCGGGCGACCAAAGG
TCGCCCGACGCCCGGGCTTTGCCCGGGCGGCCTCAGTGAGCGAGCGAGCGCGCAGCTGCCTGCAGGGGCG
CCTGATGCGGTATTTTCTCCTTACGCATCTGTGCGGTATTTCACACCGCATA
[95 nt withheld, positions 2223-2317]
T
[46 nt withheld, positions 2319-2364]
C
[141 nt withheld, positions 2366-2506]
CCTTTGACGTTGGAGTCCACGTTCTTT
[37 nt withheld, positions 2534-2570]
ACTCTATCTCGGGCTATTCTTTTGATTTATAAGGGATTTTGCCGATTTCGGTCTATTGGTTAAAAAATGA
GCTGATTTAACAAAAATTTAACGCGAATTTTAACAAAATATTAACGTTTACAATTTTATGGTGCACTCTC
AGTACAATCTGCTCTGATGCCGCATAGTTAAGCCAGCCCCGACACCCGCCAACACCCGCTGACGCGCCCT
GACGGGCTTGTCTGCTCCCGGCATCCGCTTACAGACAAGCTGTGACCGTCTCCGGGAGCTGCATGTGTCA
GAGGTTTTCACCGTCATCACCGAAACGCGCGAGACGAAAGGGCCTCGTGATACGCCTATTTTTATAGGTT
AATGTCATGATAATAATGGTTTCTTAGACGTCAGGTGGCACTTTTCGGGGAAATGTGCGCGGAACCCCTA
TTTGTTTATTTTTCTAAATACATTCAAATATGTATCCGCTCATGAGACAATAACCCTGATAAATGCTTCA
ATAATATTGAAAAAGGAAGAGTATGAGTATTCAACATTTCCGTGTCGCCCTTATTCCCTTTTTTGCGGCA
TTTTGCCTTCCTGTTTTTGCTCACCCAGAAACGCTGGTGAAAGTAAAAGATGCTGAAGATCAGTTGGGTG
CACGAGTGGGTTACATCGAACTGGATCTCAACAGCGGTAAGATCCTTGAGAGTTTTCGCCCCGAAGAACG
TTTTCCAATGATGAGCACTTTTAAAGTTCTGCTATGTGGCGCGGTATTATCCCGTATTGACGCCGGGCAA
GAGCAACTCGGTCGCCGCATACACTATTCTCAGAATGACTTGGTTGAGTACTCACCAGTCACAGAAAAGC
ATCTTACGGATGGCATGACAGTAAGAGAATTATGCAGTGCTGCCATAACCATGAGTGATAACACTGCGGC
CAACTTACTTCTGACAACGATCGGAGGACCGAAGGAGCTAACCGCTTTTTTGCACAACATGGGGGATCAT
GTAACTCGCCTTGATCGTTGGGAACCGGAGCTGAATGAAGCCATACCAAACGACGAGCGTGACACCACGA
TGCCTGTAGCAATGGCAACAACGTTGCGCAAACTATTAACTGGCGAACTACTTACTCTAGCTTCCCGGCA
ACAATTAATAGACTGGATGGAGGCGGATAAAGTTGCAGGACCACTTCTGCGCTCGGCCCTTCCGGCTGGC
TGGTTTATTGCTGATAAATCTGGAGCCGGTGAGCGTGGGTCTCGCGGTATCATTGCAGCACTGGGGCCAG
ATGGTAAGCCCTCCCGTATCGTAGTTATCTACACGACGGGGAGTCAGGCAACTATGGATGAACGAAATAG
ACAGATCGCTGAGATAGGTGCCTCACTGATTAAGCATTGGTAACTGTCAGACCAAGTTTACTCATATATA
CTTTAGATTGATTTAAAACTTCATTTTTAATTTAAAAGGATCTAGGTGAAGATCCTTTTTGATAATCTCA
TGACCAAAATCCCTTAACGTGAGTTTTCGTTCCACTGAGCGTCAGACCCCGTAGAAAAGATCAAAGGATC
TTCTTGAGATCCTTTTTTTCTGCGCGTAATCTGCTGCTTGCAAACAAAAAAACCACCGCTACCAGCGGTG
GTTTGTTTGCCGGATCAAGAGCTACCAACTCTTTTTCCGAAGGTAACTGGCTTCAGCAGAGCGCAGATAC
CAAATACTGTTCTTCTAGTGTAGCCGTAGTTAGGCCACCACTTCAAGAACTCTGTAGCACCGCCTACATA
CCTCGCTCTGCTAATCCTGTTACCAGTGGCTGCTGCCAGTGGCGATAAGTCGTGTCTTACCGGGTTGGAC
TCAAGACGATAGTTACCGGATAAGGCGCAGCGGTCGGGCTGAACGGGGGGTTCGTGCACACAGCCCAGCT
TGGAGCGAACGACCTACACCGAACTGAGATACCTACAGCGTGAGCTATGAGAAAGCGCCACGCTTCCCGA
AGGGAGAAAGGCGGACAGGTATCCGGTAAGCGGCAGGGTCGGAACAGGAGAGCGCACGAGGGAGCTTCCA
GGGGGAAACGCCTGGTATCTTTATAGTCCTGTCGGGTTTCGCCACCTCTGACTTGAGCGTCGATTTTTGT
GATGCTCGTCAGGGGGGCGGAGCCTATGGAAAAACGCCAGCAACGCGGCCTTTTTACGGTTCCTGGCCTT
TTGCTGGCCTTTTGCTCACATGT
